Addgene plasmid #16868: XE8 Xwnt-8 myc
Depositing lab: Randall Moon. Depositing organization: University of Washington. Publication: Interactions between Xwnt-8 and Spemann organizer signaling pathways generate dorsoventral pattern in the embryonic mesoderm of Xenopus. Christian JL, Moon RT. Genes Dev. 1993 Jan. 7(1):13-28. 10.1101/gad.7.1.13 PubMed 8422982.
Backbone
  Vector backbone: SP64T
  Backbone size w/o insert (bp): 3230
  Vector type: Xenopus Expression
Growth in bacteria
  Bacterial resistance: Ampicillin, 100 μg/mL
  Growth temperature: 37°C
  Growth strain: DH5alpha
  Copy number: High Copy
Gene/Insert
  Gene/Insert name: Xwnt-8 myc (alt names: xwnt-8; wnt8a)
  Species: X. laevis (frog)
  Insert size (bp): 1470
  Entrez Gene: wnt8a.L (a.k.a. XELAEV_18017109mg, Xwnt8, wnt-8, wnt8, wnt8a, xwnt-8)
  Tag / fusion protein: myc
  Cloning method: Restriction Enzyme; 5′ cloning site Bgl II, EcoR1 (blunt) (destroyed during cloning); 3′ cloning site Bgl II (destroyed during cloning)
  Sequencing primers: 5′ SP6
Terms and licenses: Academic/Nonprofit Terms; Industry Terms: Not Available to Industry
Depositor comments: Insert: myc epitope insert between aa's 338-339. Insert size: 1.47 Kb. Transcription: linearize with BamH1 and transcribe with SP6. Plasmid History: Constructed by Jan Christian. Citation: Christian and Moon, Genes and Development 7, 13 (1993)
How to cite: XE8 Xwnt-8 myc was a gift from Randall Moon (Addgene plasmid # 16868 ; http://n2t.net/addgene:16868 ; RRID:Addgene_16868)
