[The description below was written by a language model from this plasmid's Addgene catalogue record.]
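Description:
XE8 Xwnt-8 myc is a Xenopus expression construct built on the SP64T backbone (about 3.2 kb without insert), a vector designed for making synthetic mRNA in vitro rather than for direct expression in cells. It is maintained in E. coli as a high-copy plasmid under ampicillin selection. SP64T carries an SP6 RNA polymerase promoter, and in the standard version of this vector the cloning site is flanked by Xenopus β-globin untranslated sequences and a poly(A) tract that improve the stability and translation of injected transcripts. The record itself lists no feature table, so these elements are inferred from the backbone name rather than confirmed for this clone.

The insert is a roughly 1.47 kb cDNA for Xenopus laevis Xwnt-8 (wnt8a), a secreted Wnt ligand, modified to carry a myc epitope placed internally between amino acids 338 and 339 rather than at either terminus. The fragment was introduced by restriction cloning into the Bgl II site of the vector, with a blunted EcoRI end used on the 5′ side, and the sites at both junctions were destroyed in the process. According to the depositor's notes, the template is linearized with BamHI and transcribed with SP6 to give sense mRNA.

The resulting RNA is suited to microinjection into Xenopus embryos or oocytes, where the myc tag lets the ectopic Xwnt-8 protein be detected with anti-myc antibodies and distinguished from the endogenous protein. The associated work examined how Xwnt-8 signalling interacts with Spemann organizer pathways to establish dorsoventral pattern in the embryonic mesoderm.
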