>Addgene plasmid #16868 | XE8 Xwnt-8 myc | addgene partial sequence | sequence record 23435 | SP6 5'-ATTTAGGTGACACTATAG-3'
NCTNCTGTTCTTTTGCGAGCTCAGAATAAACGCTCAACTTTGGCAGATAATTCCGTTTTTTTTTTTTTTT
TTTTTTTGNTCATTTGCTGAGGATACTGTTCAAGCATTACCCCGGATAGCAGCCTTCATCATGCAAAACA
CCACTTTGTTCATCCTTGCAACTCTTCTGATCTTCTGCCCATTCTTCACTGCCTCAGCATGGTCAGTCAA
TAACTTTCTGATGACAGGACCCAAGGCATATCTGACATACTCAGCGAGTGTTGCCGTGGGTGCGCAGAAT
GGAATTGAGGAGTGTAAATATCAGTTTGCGTGGGAAAGATGGAATTGCCCTGAAAGTACCCTGCAGCTTG
CTACCCACAATGGACTTCGAAGTGCAACCAGAGAAACCTCCTTTGTGCATGCCATTAGCTCAGCGGGAGT
TATGTATACACTGACGAGAAACTGCAGCATGGGGGACTTTGATAACTGTGGATGTGATGACTCCAGAAAT
GGCCGCATCGGTGGCCGAGGCTGGGTATGGGGCGGCTGCAGTGATAATGCAGAATTTGGTGAGCGGATCT
CTAAACTATTCGTCGATGGCTTGGAGACGGGACAAGATGCCAGAGCCCTAATGAACTTGCATAACAATGA
AGCAGGAAGACTTGCAGTGGAAAGAGAACAATGAAAAGGACTTGCAAGTGCCATGGAATATCTGGAAGTT
GCAGCATACAAACTTGCTGGGCTTCAGCTGGGCCGAGTTTNCGGGATATTGGCAATCACTTAAAAGATCA
AGCACGACCNAGCGCNAAAGCTTGGAAANGGACAANAGN
